Addgene plasmid #64946: pFLP3
Purpose: Flp recombinase expression vector
Depositing lab: Herbert Schweizer. Depositing organization: Colorado State University, Fort Collins. Publication: A Tn7-based broad-range bacterial cloning and expression system. Choi KH, Gaynor JB, White KG, Lopez C, Bosio CM, Karkhoff-Schweizer RR, Schweizer HP. Nat Methods. 2005 Jun;2(6):443-8. 10.1038/nmeth765 PubMed 15908923.
Backbone
  Vector backbone: pFLP1
  Backbone manufacturer: Herbert Schweizer
  Total vector size (bp): 10925
  Vector type: Bacterial Expression
Growth in bacteria
  Bacterial resistance: Ampicillin and Tetracycline, 100 & 10 μg/mL
  Growth temperature: 37°C
  Growth strain: DH5alpha
  Copy number: High Copy
Gene/Insert
  Gene/Insert name: Flp recombinase
  Promoter: lambda promoter/temperature-sensitive Lambda cI repressor
  Cloning method: Unknown
  Sequencing primers: 5′ na
Terms and licenses: Academic/Nonprofit Terms; Industry Terms
Depositor comments: GenBank Accession # AY597273 Compared to the Genbank reference sequence AY597273, Addgene's sequencing results found a T350I mutation in the tetracycline cassette and a G5D mutation in FLP recombinase. The effect of these differences is unknown.
How to cite: pFLP3 was a gift from Herbert Schweizer (Addgene plasmid # 64946 ; http://n2t.net/addgene:64946 ; RRID:Addgene_64946)
