[The description below was written by a language model from this plasmid's Addgene catalogue record and pLannotate feature annotations shown in this document.]
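Description:
pFLP3 is a broad-host-range bacterial expression plasmid that supplies the yeast 2μ Flp site-specific recombinase, built on the pFLP1 backbone. In E. coli it replicates from a high-copy ColE1/pUC-type origin. The pRO1600 oriV and its cognate Rep protein extend replication to Pseudomonas and related Gram-negative hosts. An incP oriT allows the plasmid to be mobilised by conjugation from a suitable donor strain. Selection is by ampicillin (β-lactamase with its own promoter) and tetracycline (TcR efflux gene driven by the tet promoter). The catalogue lists a total size of about 10.9 kb, whereas the sequenced record used for annotation is about 10.7 kb.

The FLP coding sequence lies next to, and in the opposite orientation from, a temperature-sensitive λ cI repressor gene. According to the record, Flp is expressed from a lambda promoter controlled by this repressor, so a shift to higher temperature should relieve repression; the promoter itself is not annotated as a separate feature. A sacB gene with its native promoter and control region provides sucrose counter-selection, so cells that have lost the plasmid can be recovered once recombination is complete. Other annotations are partial remnants of earlier cloning steps: fragments of 2μ ori, FRT, IS1, lacZα, lacI, the lac promoter/operator region, bom and rop.

The plasmid is associated with a Tn7-based broad-range cloning and expression system, where a Flp source of this kind is typically used to excise FRT-flanked antibiotic markers from the chromosome. Repository sequencing found a G5D change in Flp and a T350I change in the tetracycline cassette relative to the reference sequence, and their effects are unknown.
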