Features (pLannotate 1.2.2; 24 found; start..end, strand, type, name):
    137..185     +  misc_feature   bom (fragment): basis of mobility region from pBR322
    231..582     -  rep_origin     pRO1600 oriV: broad-host-range origin of replication from Pseudomonas aeruginosa plasmid pRO1600; requires the pRO1600 Rep protein for replication (West et al., 1994)
    596..1429    +  CDS            pRO1600 Rep: replication protein for the broad-host-range plasmid pRO1600 from Pseudomonas aeruginosa&nbsp
   1460..1607    -  CDS            lacZα (fragment): LacZα fragment of β-galactosidase; lacZ fragment
   1622..2214    +  mobile_element IS1 (fragment): prokaryotic transposable element IS1
   2340..3758    -  CDS            sacB: SACB_BACSU - Experimental evidence at protein level: Swiss-Prot protein existence level 1. From Bacillus subtilis (strain 168).
   3759..4204    -  promoter       sacB promoter: sacR; sacB promoter and control region
   4227..4259    -  protein_bind   FRT (fragment): FLP-mediated recombination occurs in the 8-bp core sequence TCTAGAAA (Turan and Bode, 2011). FLP recombinase from the Saccharomyces cerevisiae 2μ plasmid
   4419..4447    +  promoter       tet promoter: E. coli promoter for tetracycline efflux protein gene
   4495..5685    +  CDS            TcR: tetracycline efflux protein; tet; confers resistance to tetracycline
   5826..6050    -  rep_origin     2μ ori (fragment): yeast 2μ plasmid origin of replication
   6053..7324    -  CDS            FLP: site-specific recombinase FLP is a site-specific recombinase from Saccharomyces cerevisiae. Recombination occurs at FRT sequences.
   7425..8138    +  CDS            λ repressor (ts): temperature-sensitive variant of the phage λ repressor; cIts; thermosensitivity is conferred by the A67T mutation
   8197..8215    -  misc_feature   MCS (fragment): pUC18/19 multiple cloning site
   8246..8268    -  protein_bind   lac operator (fragment): The lac repressor binds to the lac operator to inhibit transcription in E. coli. This inhibition can be relieved by adding lactose or isopropyl-β-D-thiogalactopyranoside (IPTG). lac repressor encoded by lacI
   8272..8302    -  promoter       lac promoter: promoter for the E. coli lac operon
   8317..8338    -  protein_bind   CAP binding site: CAP binding activates transcription in the presence of cAMP. E. coli catabolite activator protein
   8351..8443    -  CDS            lacI (fragment): lac repressor; lacI; The lac repressor binds to the lac operator to inhibit transcription in E. coli. This inhibition can be relieved by adding lactose or isopropyl-β-D-thiogalactopyranoside (IPTG).
   8445..8569    -  rep_origin     RSF ori (fragment): Plasmids containing the RSF 1030 origin of replication can be propagated in E. coli cells that contain additional plasmids with compatible origins.
   8722..8830    +  oriT           oriT: incP origin of transfer
   8900..9488    -  rep_origin     ori: high-copy-number ColE1/pMB1/pBR322/pUC origin of replication
   9659..10519   -  CDS            AmpR: β-lactamase; bla; confers resistance to ampicillin, carbenicillin, and related antibiotics
  10520..10624   -  promoter       AmpR promoter: bla
  10719..35      +  CDS            rop (fragment) (across the origin): Rop protein, which maintains plasmids at low copy number; rop
>Addgene plasmid #64946 | pFLP3 | addgene full sequence | sequence record 350834 | Addgene NGS Result
TCGCGCGTTTCGGTGATGACGGTGAAAACCTCTGACACATGCAGCTCCCGGAGACGGTCACAGCTTGTCT
GTAAGCGGATGCCGGGAGCAGACAAGCCCGTCAGGGCGCGTCAGCGGGTGTTGGCGGGTGTCGGGGCTGG
CTTAACTATGCGGCATCAGAGCAGATTGTACTGAGAGTGCACCATCCTCTCAGGCGCCGCTGGTGCCGCT
GGTTGGACGCCAAGGGTGAATCCGCCTCGATACCCTGATTACTCGCTTCCTGCGCCCTCTCAGGCGGCGA
TAGGGGACTGGTAAAACGGGGATTGCCCAGACGCCTCCCCCGCCCCTTCAGGGGCACAAATGCGGCCCCA
ACGGGGCCACGTAGTGGTGCGTTTTTTGCGTTTCCACCCTTTTCTTCCTTTTCCCTTTTAAACCTTTTAG
GACGTCTACAGGCCACGTAATCCGTGGCCTGTAGAGTTTAAAAAGGGACGGATTTGTTGCCATTAAGGGA
CGGATTTGTTGTTAAGAAGGGACGGATTTGTTGTTGTAAAGGGACGGATTTGTTGTATTGTGGGACGCAG
ATACAGTGTCCCCTTATACACAAGGAATGTCGAACGTGGCCTCACCCCCAATGGTTTACAAAAGCAATGC
CCTGGTCGAGGCCGCGTATCGCCTCAGTGTTCAGGAACAGCGGATCGTTCTGGCCTGTATTAGCCAGGTG
AAGAGGAGCGAGCCTGTCACCGATGAAGTGATGTATTCAGTGACGGCGGAGGACATAGCGACGATGGCGG
GTGTCCCTATCGAATCTTCCTACAACCAGCTCAAAGAAGCGGCCCTGCGCCTGAAACGGCGGGAAGTCCG
GTTAACCCAAGAGCCCAATGGCAAGGGGAAAAGACCGAGTGTGATGATTACCGGCTGGGTGCAAACAATC
ATCTACCGGGAGGGTGAGGGCCGTGTAGAACTCAGGTTCACCAAAGACATGCTGCCGTACCTGACGGAAC
TCACCAAACAGTTCACCAAATACGCCTTGGCTGACGTGGCCAAGATGGACAGCACCCACGCGATCAGGCT
TTACGAGCTGCTCATGCAATGGGACAGCATCGGCCAGCGCGAAATAGAAATTGACCAGCTGCGAAAGTGG
TTTCAACTGGAAGGCCGGTATCCCTCGATCAAGGACTTCAAGTTGCGAGTGCTTGATCCAGCCGTGACGC
AGATCAACGAGCACAGCCCGCTACAGGTGGAGTGGGCGCAGCGAAAGACCGGGCGCAAGGTCACACATCT
GTTGTTCAGTTTTGGACCGAAGAAGCCCGCCAAGGCGGTGGGTAAGGCCCCAGCGAAGCGCAAGGCCGGG
AAGATTTCAGATGCTGAGATCGCGAAACAGGCTCGCCCTGGTGAGACATGGGAAGCGGCCCGCGCTCGAC
TAACCCAGATGCCGCTGGATCTGGCCTAGAGGCCGTGGCCACCACGGCCCGGCCTGCCTTTCAGGCTGCG
CAACTGTTGGGAAGGGCGATCGGTGCGGGCCTCTTCGCTATTACGCCAGCTGGCGAAAGGGGGATGTGCT
GCAAGGCGATTAAGTTGGGTAACGCCAGGGTTTTCCCAGTCACGACGTTGTAAAACGACGGCCAGTGCCA
AGCTTGCATGCCTGCAGTTCACTTACACCGCTTCTCAACCCGGTACGCACCAGAAAATCATTGATATGGC
CATGAATGGCGTTGGATGCCGGGCAACAGCCCGCATTATGGGCGTTGGCCTCAACACGATTTTACGTCAC
TTAAAAAACTCAGGCCGCAGTCGGTAACCTCGCGCATACAGCCGGGCAGTGACGTCATCGTCTGCGCGGA
AATGGACGAACAGTGGGGCTATGTCGGGGCTAAATCGCGCCAGCGCTGGCTGTTTTACGCGTATGACAGT
CTCCGGAAGACGGTTGTTGCGCACGTATTCGGTGAACGCACTATGGCGACGCTGGGGCGTCTTATGAGCC
TGCTGTCACCCTTTGACGTGGTGATATGGATGACGGATGGCTGGCCGCTGTATGAATCCCGCCTGAAGGG
AAAGCTGCACGTAATCAGCAAGCGATATACGCAGCGAATTGAGCGGCATAACCTGAATCTGAGGCAGCAC
CTGGCACGGCTGGGACGGAAGTCGCTGTCGTTCTCAAAATCGGTGGAGCTGCATGACAAAGTCATCGGGC
ATTATCTGAACATAAAACACTATCAATAAGTTGGAGTCATTACCAAAAGGTTAGGAATACGGTTAGCCAT
TTGCCTGCTTTTATATAGTTCATATGGGATTCACCTTTATGTTGATAAGAAATAAAAGAAAATGCCAATA
GGATATCGGCATTTTCTTTTGCGTTTTTATTTGTTAACTGTTAATTGTCCTTGTTCAAGGATGCTGTCTT
TGACAACAGATGTTTTCTTGCCTTTGATGTTCAGCAGGAAGCTAGGCGCAAACGTTGATTGTTTGTCTGC
GTAGAATCCTCTGTTTGTCATATAGCTTGTAATCACGACATTGTTTCCTTTCGCTTGAGGTACAGCGAAG
TGTGAGTAAGTAAAGGTTACATCGTTAGGATCAAGATCCATTTTTAACACAAGGCCAGTTTTGTTCAGCG
GCTTGTATGGGCCAGTTAAAGAATTAGAAACATAACCAAGCATGTAAATATCGTTAGACGTAATGCCGTC
AATCGTCATTTTTGATCCGCGGGAGTCAGTGAACAGATACCATTTGCCGTTCATTTTAAAGACGTTCGCG
CGTTCAATTTCATCTGTTACTGTGTTAGATGCAATCAGCGGTTTCATCACTTTTTTCAGTGTGTAATCAT
CGTTTAGCTCAATCATACCGAGAGCGCCGTTTGCTAACTCAGCCGTGCGTTTTTTATCGCTTTGCAGAAG
TTTTTGACTTTCTTGACGGAAGAATGATGTGCTTTTGCCATAGTATGCTTTGTTAAATAAAGATTCTTCG
CCTTGGTAGCCATCTTCAGTTCCAGTGTTTGCTTCAAATACTAAGTATTTGTGGCCTTTATCTTCTACGT
AGTGAGGATCTCTCAGCGTATGGTTGTCGCCTGAGCTGTAGTTGCCTTCATCGATGAACTGCTGTACATT
TTGATACGTTTTTCCGTCACCGTCAAAGATTGATTTATAATCCTCTACACCGTTGATGTTCAAAGAGCTG
TCTGATGCTGATACGTTAACTTGTGCAGTTGTCAGTGTTTGTTTGCCGTAATGTTTACCGGAGAAATCAG
TGTAGAATAAACGGATTTTTCCGTCAGATGTAAATGTGGCTGAACCTGACCATTCTTGTGTTTGGTCTTT
TAGGATAGAATCATTTGCATCGAATTTGTCGCTGTCTTTAAAGACGCGGCCAGCGTTTTTCCAGCTGTCA
ATAGAAGTTTCGCCGACTTTTTGATAGAACATGTAAATCGATGTGTCATCCGCATTTTTAGGATCTCCGG
CTAATGCAAAGACGATGTGGTAGCCGTGATAGTTTGCGACAGTGCCGTCAGCGTTTTGTAATGGCCAGCT
GTCCCAAACGTCCAGGCCTTTTGCAGAAGAGATATTTTTAATTGTGGACGAATCGAACTCAGGAACTTGA
TATTTTTCATTTTTTTGCTGTTCAGGGATTTGCAGCATATCATGGCGTGTAATATGGGAAATGCCGTATG
TTTCCTTATATGGCTTTTGGTTCGTTTCTTTCGCAAACGCTTGAGTTGCGCCTCCTGCCAGCAGTGCGGT
AGTAAAGGTTAATACTGTTGCTTGTTTTGCAAACTTTTTGATGTTCATCGTTCATGTCTCCTTTTTTATG
TACTGTGTTAGCGGTCTGCTTCTTCCAGCCCTCCTGTTTGAAGATGGCAAGTTAGTTACGCACAATAAAA
AAAGACCTAAAATATGTAAGGGGTGACGCCAAAGTATACACTTTGCCCTTTACACATTTTAGGTCTTGCC
TGCTTTATCAGTAACAAACCCGCGCGATTTACTTTTCGACCTCATTCTATTAGACTCTCGTTTGGATTGC
AACTGGTCTATTTTCCTCTTTTGTTTGATAGAAAATCATAAAAGGATTTGCAGACTACGGGCCTAAAGAA
CTAAAAAATCTATCTGTTTCTTTTCATTCTCTGTATTTTTTATAGTTTCTGTTGCATGGGCATAAAGTTG
CCTTTTTAATCACAATTCAGAAAATATCATAATATCTCATTTCACTAAATAATAGTGAACGGCAGGTATA
TGTGATGGGTTAAAAAGGATCGATCCTCTAGAGAATAGGAACTTCGGAATAGGAACTTCAAGATCCCCTG
ATTCCCTTTGTCAACAGCAATGGATACTGACTCGCTGCGCTCGGTCGTTCGGCTGCGGCGAGCGGTATCA
GCTCACTCAAAGGCGGTAATACGGTTATCCACAGAATCAGGGGATAACGCAGGAAAGAACATGAATTAAT
TCTCATGTTTGACAGCTTATCATCGATTAGCTTTAATGCGGTAGTTTATCACAGTTAAATTGCTAACGCA
GTCAGGCACCGCGTATGAAATCTAACAATGCGCTCATCGTCATCCTCGGCACCGTCACCCTGGATGCTGT
AGGCATAGGCTTGGTTATGCCGGTACTGCCGGGCCTCTTGCGGGATATCGTCCATTCCGACAGCATCGCC
AGTCACTATGGCGTGCTGCTGGCGCTATATGCGTTGATGCAATTTCTATGCGCACCCGTTCTCGGAGCAC
TGTCCGACCGCTTTGGCCGCCGCCCAGTCCTGCTCGCTTCGCTACTTGGAGCCACTATCGACTACGCGAT
CATGGCGACCACACCCGTCCTGTGGATTCTCTACGCCGGACGCATCGTGGCCGGCATCACCGGCGCCACA
GGTGCGGTTGCTGGCGCCTATATCGCCGACATCACCGATGGGGAAGATCGGGCTCGCCACTTCGGGCTCA
TGAGCGCTTGTTTCGGCGTGGGTATGGTGGCAGGCCCCGTGGCCGGGGGACTGTTGGGCGCCATCTCCTT
ACATGCACCATTCCTTGCGGCGGCGGTGCTCAACGGCCTCAACCTACTACTGGGCTGCTTCCTAATGCAG
GAGTCGCATAAGGGAGAGCGCCGACCCATGCCCTTGAGAGCCTTCAACCCAGTCAGCTCCTTCCGGTGGG
CGCGGGGCATGACTATCGTCGCCGCACTTATGACTGTCTTCTTTATCATGCAACTCGTAGGACAGGTGCC
GGCAGCGCTCTGGGTCATTTTCGGCGAGGACCGCTTTCGCTGGAGCGCGACGATGATCGGCCTGTCGCTT
GCGGTATTCGGAATCTTGCACGCCCTCGCTCAAGCCTTCGTCACTGGTCCCGCCACCAAACGTTTCGGCG
AGAAGCAGGCCATTATCGCCGGCATGGCGGCCGACGCGCTGGGCTACGTCTTGCTGGCGTTCGCGACGCG
AGGCTGGATGGCCTTCCCCATTATGATTCTTCTCGCTTCCGGCGGCATCGGGATGCCCGCGTTGCAGGCC
ATGCTGTCCAGGCAGGTAGATGACGACCATCAGGGACAGCTTCAAGGATCGCTCGCGGCTCTTACCAGCC
TAACTTCGATCATTGGACCGCTGATCGTCACGGCGATTTATGCCGCCTCGGCGAGCACATGGAACGGGTT
GGCATGGATTGTAGGCGCCGCCCTATACCTTGTCTGCCTCCCCGCGTTGCGTCGCGGTGCATGGAGCCGG
GCCACCTCGACCTGAATGGAAGCCGGCGGCACCTCGCTAACGGATTCACCACTCCAAGAATTGGAGCCAA
TCAATTCTTGCGGAGAACTGTGAATGCGCAAACCAACCCTTGGGGCTGCAGGAATTCCATTGAGTAAGTT
TTTAAGCACATCAGCTTCAAAAGCGCTCTGAAGTTCCTATACTTTCTAGAGGATCCCCCTAGAGAATAGG
AACTTCGGAATAGGAACTTCAAAGCGTTTCCGAAAACGAGCGCTTCCGAAAATGCAACGCGAGCTGCGCA
CATACAGCTCACTGTTCACGTCGCACCTATATCTGCGTGTTGCCTGTATATATATATACATGAGAAGAAC
GGCATAGTGCGTGTTTATGCTTAAATGCGTACTTATATGCGTCTATTTATGTAGGATGAAAGGTAGTCTA
GTACCTCCTGTGATATTATCCCATTCCATGCGGGGTATCGTATGCTTCCTTCAGCACTACCCTTTAGCTG
TTCTATATGCTGCCACTCCTCAATTGGATTAGTCTCATCCTTCAATGCTATCATTTCCTTTGATATTGGA
TCATATGCATAGTACCGAGAAACTAGTGCGAAGTAGTGATCAGGTATTGCTGTTATCTGATGAGTATACG
TTGTCCTGGCCACGGCAGAAGCACGCTTATCGCTCCAATTTCCCACAACATTAGTCAACTCCGTTAGGCC
CTTCATTGAAAGAAATGAGGTCATCAAATGTCTTCCAATGTGAGATTTTGGGCCATTTTTTATAGCAAAG
ATTGAATAAGGCGCATTTTTCTTCAAAGCTTTATTGTACGATCTGACTAAGTTATCTTTTAATAATTGGT
ATTCCTGTTTATTGCTTGAAGAATTGCCGGTCCTATTTACTCGTTTTAGGACTGGTTCAGAATTCCTCAA
AAATTCATCCAAATATACAAGTGGATCGATCCTACCCCTTGCGCTAAAGAAGTATATGTGCCTACTAACG
CTTGTCTTTGTCTCTGTCACTAAACACTGGATTATTACTCCCAGATACTTATTTTGGACTAATTTAAATG
ATTTCGGATCAACGTTCTTAATATCGCTGAATCTTCCACAATTGATGAAAGTAGCTAGGAAGAGGAATTG
GTATAAAGTTTTTGTTTTTGTAAATCTCGAAGTATACTCAAACGAATTTAGTATTTTCTCAGTGATCTCC
CAGATGCTTTCACCCTCACTTAGAAGTGCTTTAAGCATTTTTTTACTGTGGCTATTTCCCTTATCTGCTT
CTTCCGATGATTCGAACTGTAATTGCAAACTACTTACAATATCAGTGATATCAGATTGATGTTTTTGTCC
ATAGTAAGGAATAATTGTAAATTCCCAAGCAGGAATCAATTTCTTTAATGAGGCTTCCAGAATTGTTGCT
TTTTGCGTCTTGTATTTAAACTGGAGTGATTTATTGACAATATCGAAACTCAGCGAATTGCTTATGATAG
TATTATAGCTCATGAATGTGGCTCTCTTGATTGCTGTTCCGTTATGTGTAATCATCCAACATAAATAGGT
TAGTTCAGCAGCACATAATGCTATTTTCTCACCTGAAGGTCTTTCAAACCTTTCCACAAACTGACGAACA
AGCACCTTAGGTGGTGTTTTACATAATATATCAAATTGTGGCATACAACCTCCTTAGTACATGCAACCAT
TATCACCGCCAGAGGTAAAATAGTCAACACGCACGGTGTTAGATATTTATCCCTTGCGGTGATAGATTTA
ACGTATGAGCACAAAAAAGAAACCATTAACACAAGAGCAGCTTGAGGACGCACGTCGCCTTAAAGCAATT
TATGAAAAAAAGAAAAATGAACTTGGCTTATCCCAGGAATCTGTCGCAGACAAGATGGGGATGGGGCAGT
CAGGCGTTGGTGCTTTATTTAATGGCATCAATGCATTAAATGCTTATAACGCCGCATTGCTTACAAAAAT
TCTCAAAGTTAGCGTTGAAGAATTTAGCCCTTCAATCGCCAGAGAAATCTACGAGATGTATGAAGCGGTT
AGTATGCAGCCGTCACTTAGAAGTGAGTATGAGTACCCTGTTTTTTCTCATGTTCAGGCAGGGATGTTCT
CACCTAAGCTTAGAACCTTTACCAAAGGTGATGCGGAGAGATGGGTAAGCACAACCAAAAAAGCCAGTGA
TTCTGCATTCTGGCTTGAGGTTGAAGGTAATTCCATGACCGCACCAACAGGCTCCAAGCCAAGCTTTCCT
GACGGAATGTTAATTCTCGTTGACCCTGAGCAGGCTGTTGAGCCAGGTGATTTCTGCATAGCCAGACTTG
GGGGTGATGAGTTTACCTTCAAGAAACTGATCAGGGATAGCGGTCAGGTGTTTTTACAACCACTAAACCC
ACAGTACCCAATGATCCCATGCAATGAGAGTTGTTCCGTTGTGGGGAAAGTTATCGCTAGTCAGTGGCCT
GAAGAGACGTTTGGCTGATCGGCAAGGTGTTCTGGTCGGCGCATAGCTGATAACAATTGAGCAAGAATCT
TCATCGGGGTACCGAGCTCGAATTCGTAATCATGTCATAGCTGTTTCCTGTGTGAAATTGTTATCCGCTC
ACAATTCCACACAACATACGAGCCGGAAGCATAAAGTGTAAAGCCTGGGGTGCCTAATGAGTGAGCTAAC
TCACATTAATTGCGTTGCGCTCACTGCCCGCTTTCCAGTCGGGAAACCTGTCGTGCCAGCTGCATTAATG
AATCGGCCAACGCGCGGGGAGAGGCGGTTTGCGTATTGGGCGCTCTTCCGCTTCCTCGCTCACTGACTCG
CTGCGCTCGGTCGTTCGGCTGCGGCGAGCGGTATCAGCTCACTCAAAGGCGGTAATACGGTTATCCACAG
AATCAGGGGATAACGCAGGAAAGAACATGGGGATTCCTTAAGGTATACTTTCCGCTGCATAACCCTGCTT
CGGGGTCATTATAGCGATTTTTTCGGTATATCCATCCTTTTTCGCACGATATACAGGATTTTGCCAAAGG
GTTCGTGTAGACTTTCCTTGGTGTATCCAACGGCGTCAGCCGGGCAGGATAGGTGAAGTAGGCCCACCCG
CGAGCGGGTGTTCCTTCTTCACTGTCCCTTATTCGCACCTGGCGGTGCTCAACGGGAATCCTGCTCTGCG
AGGCTGGCCGATAAGCTAGCTTGTGAGCAAAAGGCCAGCAAAAGGCCAGGAACCGTAAAAAGGCCGCGTT
GCTGGCGTTTTTCCATAGGCTCCGCCCCCCTGACGAGCATCACAAAAATCGACGCTCAAGTCAGAGGTGG
CGAAACCCGACAGGACTATAAAGATACCAGGCGTTTCCCCCTGGAAGCTCCCTCGTGCGCTCTCCTGTTC
CGACCCTGCCGCTTACCGGATACCTGTCCGCCTTTCTCCCTTCGGGAAGCGTGGCGCTTTCTCATAGCTC
ACGCTGTAGGTATCTCAGTTCGGTGTAGGTCGTTCGCTCCAAGCTGGGCTGTGTGCACGAACCCCCCGTT
CAGCCCGACCGCTGCGCCTTATCCGGTAACTATCGTCTTGAGTCCAACCCGGTAAGACACGACTTATCGC
CACTGGCAGCAGCCACTGGTAACAGGATTAGCAGAGCGAGGTATGTAGGCGGTGCTACAGAGTTCTTGAA
GTGGTGGCCTAACTACGGCTACACTAGAAGAACAGTATTTGGTATCTGCGCTCTGCTGAAGCCAGTTACC
TTCGGAAAAAGAGTTGGTAGCTCTTGATCCGGCAAACAAACCACCGCTGGTAGCGGTGGTTTTTTTGTTT
GCAAGCAGCAGATTACGCGCAGAAAAAAAGGATCTCAAGAAGATCCTTTGATCTTTTCTACGGGGTCTGA
CGCTCAGTGGAACGAAAACTCACGTTAAGGGATTTTGGTCATGAGATTATCAAAAAGGATCTTCACCTAG
ATCCTTTTAAATTAAAAATGAAGTTTTAAATCAATCTAAAGTATATATGAGTAAACTTGGTCTGACAGTT
ACCAATGCTTAATCAGTGAGGCACCTATCTCAGCGATCTGTCTATTTCGTTCATCCATAGTTGCCTGACT
CCCCGTCGTGTAGATAACTACGATACGGGAGGGCTTACCATCTGGCCCCAGTGCTGCAATGATACCGCGA
GACCCACGCTCACCGGCTCCAGATTTATCAGCAATAAACCAGCCAGCCGGAAGGGCCGAGCGCAGAAGTG
GTCCTGCAACTTTATCCGCCTCCATCCAGTCTATTAATTGTTGCCGGGAAGCTAGAGTAAGTAGTTCGCC
AGTTAATAGTTTGCGCAACGTTGTTGCCATTGCTACAGGCATCGTGGTGTCACGCTCGTCGTTTGGTATG
GCTTCATTCAGCTCCGGTTCCCAACGATCAAGGCGAGTTACATGATCCCCCATGTTGTGCAAAAAAGCGG
TTAGCTCCTTCGGTCCTCCGATCGTTGTCAGAAGTAAGTTGGCCGCAGTGTTATCACTCATGGTTATGGC
AGCACTGCATAATTCTCTTACTGTCATGCCATCCGTAAGATGCTTTTCTGTGACTGGTGAGTACTCAACC
AAGTCATTCTGAGAATAGTGTATGCGGCGACCGAGTTGCTCTTGCCCGGCGTCAATACGGGATAATACCG
CGCCACATAGCAGAACTTTAAAAGTGCTCATCATTGGAAAACGTTCTTCGGGGCGAAAACTCTCAAGGAT
CTTACCGCTGTTGAGATCCAGTTCGATGTAACCCACTCGTGCACCCAACTGATCTTCAGCATCTTTTACT
TTCACCAGCGTTTCTGGGTGAGCAAAAACAGGAAGGCAAAATGCCGCAAAAAAGGGAATAAGGGCGACAC
GGAAATGTTGAATACTCATACTCTTCCTTTTTCAATATTATTGAAGCATTTATCAGGGTTATTGTCTCAT
GAGCGGATACATATTTGAATGTATTTAGAAAAATAAACAAATAGGGGTTCCGCGCACATTTCCCCGAAAA
GTGCCACCTGACGTCTAAGAAACCATTATTATCATGACATTAACCTATAAAAATAGGCGTATCACGAGGC
CCTTTCGTC
