>Addgene plasmid #64946 | pFLP3 | addgene partial sequence | sequence record 115275 | cI857-F 5'-ttgtctgcgacagattcctg-3'
CGACGTGCGTCCTCAAGCTGCTCTTGTGTTAATGGTTTCTTTTTTGTGCTCATACGTTAAATCTATCACC
GCAAGGGATAAATATCTAACACCGTGCGTGTTGACTATTTTACCTCTGGCGGTGATAATGGTTGCATGTA
CTAAGGAGGTTGTATGCCACAATTTGATATATTATGTAAAACACCACCTAAGGTGCTTGTTCGTCAGTTT
GTGGAAAGGTTTGAAAGACCTTCAGGTGAGAAAATAGCATTATGTGCTGCTGAACTAACCTATTTATGTT
GGATGATTACACATAACGGAACAGCAATCAAGAGAGCCACATTCATGAGCTATAATACTATCATAAGCAA
TTCGCTGAGTTTCGATATTGTCAATAAATCACTCCAGTTTAAATACAAGACGCAAAAAGCAACAATTCTG
GAAGCCTCATTAAAGAAATTGATTCCTGCTTGGGAATTTACAATTATTCCTTACTATGGACAAAAACATC
AATCTGATATCACTGATATTGTAAGTAGTTTGCAATTACAGTTCGAATCATCGGAAGAAGCAGATAAGGG
AAATAGCCACAGTAAAAAAATGCTTAAAGCACTTCTAAGTGAGGGTGAAAGCATCTGGGAGATCACTGAG
AAAATACTAAATTCGTTTGAGTATACTTCGAGATTTACAAAAACAAAAACTTTATACCAATTCCTCTTCC
TAGCTACTTTCATCAATTGTGGAAGATTCAGCGATATTAAGAACGTTGAT
