>Addgene plasmid #64946 | pFLP3 | addgene partial sequence | sequence record 115276 | Tet-F 5'-GGCAGGTAGATGACGACCAT-3'
GCGGCTCTTACCAGCCTAACTTCGATCATTGGACCGCTGATCGTCACGGCGATTTATGCCGCCTCGGCGA
GCACATGGAACGGGTTGGCATGGATTGTAGGCGCCGCCCTATACCTTGTCTGCCTCCCCGCGTTGCGTCG
CGGTGCATGGAGCCGGGCCACCTCGACCTGAATGGAAGCCGGCGGCACCTCGCTAACGGATTCACCACTC
CAAGAATTGGAGCCAATCAATTCTTGCGGAGAACTGTGAATGCGCAAACCAACCCTTGGGGCTGCAGGAA
TTCCATTGAGTAAGTTTTTAAGCACATCAGCTTCAAAAGCGCTCTGAAGTTCCTATACTTTCTAGAGGAT
CCCCCTAGAGAATAGGAACTTCGGAATAGGAACTTCAAAGCGTTTCCGAAAACGAGCGCTTCCGAAAATG
CAACGCGAGCTGCGCACATACAGCTCACTGTTCACGTCGCACCTATATCTGCGTGTTGCCTGTATATATA
TATACATGAGAAGAACGGCATAGTGCGTGTTTATGCTTAAATGCGTACTTATATGCGTCTATTTATGTAG
GATGAAAGGTAGTCTAGTACCTCCTGTGATATTATCCCATTCCATGCGGGGTATCGTATGCTTCCTTCAG
CACTACCCTTTAGCTGTTCTATATGCTGCCACTCCTC
